Addgene plasmid #170763: EF1m-ELP
Purpose: EF1m laminin α1 peptide fused to I30-ELP (VPGIG)30
Depositing lab: Andrew MacKay. Depositing organization: University of Southern California. Publication: Synergy between Laminin-Derived Elastin-like Polypeptides (LELPs) Optimizes Cell Spreading. Truong AT, Lee SJ, Hamada K, Kiyomi A, Guo H, Yamada Y, Kikkawa Y, Okamoto CT, Nomizu M, MacKay JA. Biomacromolecules. 2024 Jul 8;25(7):4001-4013. doi: 10.1021/acs.biomac.4c00144. Epub 2024 May 30. PubMed 38814168.
Backbone
  Vector backbone: pET25b+
  Backbone manufacturer: Novagen
  Backbone size w/o insert (bp): 5547
  Total vector size (bp): 5977
  Vector type: Bacterial Expression
Growth in bacteria
  Bacterial resistance: Ampicillin, 100 μg/mL
  Growth temperature: 37°C
  Growth strain: DH5alpha
  Copy number: Unknown
Gene/Insert
  Gene/Insert name: EF1m-ELP
  Species: Synthetic
  Insert size (bp): 518
  Promoter: T7
  Cloning method: Restriction Enzyme; 5′ cloning site NdeI (not destroyed); 3′ cloning site BamHI (not destroyed)
  Sequencing primers: 5′ T7; 3′ T7term
Terms and licenses: Academic/Nonprofit Terms; Industry Terms: Not Available to Industry
How to cite: EF1m-ELP was a gift from Andrew MacKay (Addgene plasmid # 170763 ; http://n2t.net/addgene:170763 ; RRID:Addgene_170763)
