[The description below was written by a language model from this plasmid's Addgene catalogue record and pLannotate feature annotations shown in this document.]
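Description:
EF1m-ELP is a bacterial expression plasmid built on the Novagen pET25b+ backbone, about 6 kb in total, carrying a synthetic insert of roughly 0.5 kb. The insert encodes the EF1m peptide, derived from laminin α1, fused to the elastin-like polypeptide I30, which consists of thirty repeats of the pentapeptide VPGIG. It was cloned between NdeI and BamHI sites, both of which remain intact. The plasmid is maintained in E. coli through a ColE1/pBR322-type origin accompanied by the bom region and the rop gene, which moderates copy number. Selection is by ampicillin through the β-lactamase gene. An f1 origin is also present, allowing single-stranded DNA production, and short tetracycline-resistance fragments are non-functional remnants of the pBR322 lineage.

Expression follows the standard pET arrangement. A T7 promoter with an adjacent lac operator and the phage T7 gene 10 ribosome binding site drives the insert, a T7 terminator lies downstream, and a plasmid-borne lacI gene supplies repressor. Transcription therefore depends on a host that provides T7 RNA polymerase and is inducible with IPTG. The feature table does not annotate the insert itself, but it falls in the unannotated interval between the RBS and the vector's downstream HSV epitope and His tag sequences. The record does not say whether those tags are translated in frame with the fusion or are cut off by a stop codon in the insert. ELPs undergo temperature-dependent phase separation, a property often exploited for purification. According to the associated publication title, this construct belongs to a set of laminin-derived ELPs studied for their effects on cell spreading.
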