Features (pLannotate 1.2.2; 19 found; start..end, strand, type, name):
     12..440     +  rep_origin     f1 ori (sequence partly withheld): f1 bacteriophage origin of replication; arrow indicates direction of (+) strand synthesis
    493..597     +  promoter       AmpR promoter: bla
    598..1458    +  CDS            AmpR: β-lactamase; bla; confers resistance to ampicillin, carbenicillin, and related antibiotics
   1629..2217    +  rep_origin     ori: high-copy-number ColE1/pMB1/pBR322/pUC origin of replication
   2403..2542    -  misc_feature   bom: basis of mobility region from pBR322
   2644..2835    -  CDS            rop: Rop protein, which maintains plasmids at low copy number; rop
   2852..3232    +  CDS            YPB1_ECOLX: Protein predicted: Swiss-Prot protein existence level 4. From Escherichia coli.
   3304..3595    -  CDS            TcR (fragment): tetracycline efflux protein; tet; confers resistance to tetracycline
   3610..3631    -  protein_bind   CAP binding site: CAP binding activates transcription in the presence of cAMP. E. coli catabolite activator protein
   3644..4726    -  CDS            lacI: lac repressor; lacI; The lac repressor binds to the lac operator to inhibit transcription in E. coli. This inhibition can be relieved by adding lactose or isopropyl-β-D-thiogalactopyranoside (IPTG).
   4727..4804    -  promoter       lacI promoter: lacI
   4812..5091    -  CDS            TcR (fragment): tetracycline efflux protein; tet; confers resistance to tetracycline
   5113..5131    +  promoter       T7 promoter: promoter for bacteriophage T7 RNA polymerase
   5132..5156    +  protein_bind   lac operator: The lac repressor binds to the lac operator to inhibit transcription in E. coli. This inhibition can be relieved by adding lactose or isopropyl-β-D-thiogalactopyranoside (IPTG). lac repressor encoded by lacI
   5171..5193    +  RBS            RBS: efficient ribosome binding site from bacteriophage T7 gene 10 (Olins and Rangwala, 1989)
   5778..5810    +  CDS            HSV tag: HSV (herpes simplex virus) epitope tag
   5817..5834    +  CDS            9xHis (fragment): 9xHis affinity tag
   5844..5893    +  CDS            SET1 (fragment): solubility-enhancement tag derived from T7 phage gene 10B
   5901..5948    +  terminator     T7 terminator: transcription terminator for bacteriophage T7 RNA polymerase
>Addgene plasmid #170763 | EF1m-ELP | addgene full sequence | sequence record 475621 | Addgene NGS Result
TGGCGAATGGG
[124 nt withheld, positions 12-135]
C
[91 nt withheld, positions 137-227]
A
[49 nt withheld, positions 229-277]
CCTTTGACGTTGGAGTCCACGTTCTTT
[37 nt withheld, positions 305-341]
ACCCTATCTCGGTCTATTCTTTTGATTTATAAGGGATTTTGCCGATTTCGGCCTATTGGTTAAAAAATGA
GCTGATTTAACAAAAATTTAACGCGAATTTTAACAAAATATTAACGCTTACAATTTAGGTGGCACTTTTC
GGGGAAATGTGCGCGGAACCCCTATTTGTTTATTTTTCTAAATACATTCAAATATGTATCCGCTCATGAG
ACAATAACCCTGATAAATGCTTCAATAATATTGAAAAAGGAAGAGTATGAGTATTCAACATTTCCGTGTC
GCCCTTATTCCCTTTTTTGCGGCATTTTGCCTTCCTGTTTTTGCTCACCCAGAAACGCTGGTGAAAGTAA
AAGATGCTGAAGATCAGTTGGGTGCACGAGTGGGTTACATCGAACTGGATCTCAACAGCGGTAAGATCCT
TGAGAGTTTTCGCCCCGAAGAACGTTTTCCAATGATGAGCACTTTTAAAGTTCTGCTATGTGGCGCGGTA
TTATCCCGTATTGACGCCGGGCAAGAGCAACTCGGTCGCCGCATACACTATTCTCAGAATGACTTGGTTG
AGTACTCACCAGTCACAGAAAAGCATCTTACGGATGGCATGACAGTAAGAGAATTATGCAGTGCTGCCAT
AACCATGAGTGATAACACTGCGGCCAACTTACTTCTGACAACGATCGGAGGACCGAAGGAGCTAACCGCT
TTTTTGCACAACATGGGGGATCATGTAACTCGCCTTGATCGTTGGGAACCGGAGCTGAATGAAGCCATAC
CAAACGACGAGCGTGACACCACGATGCCTGCAGCAATGGCAACAACGTTGCGCAAACTATTAACTGGCGA
ACTACTTACTCTAGCTTCCCGGCAACAATTAATAGACTGGATGGAGGCGGATAAAGTTGCAGGACCACTT
CTGCGCTCGGCCCTTCCGGCTGGCTGGTTTATTGCTGATAAATCTGGAGCCGGTGAGCGTGGGTCTCGCG
GTATCATTGCAGCACTGGGGCCAGATGGTAAGCCCTCCCGTATCGTAGTTATCTACACGACGGGGAGTCA
GGCAACTATGGATGAACGAAATAGACAGATCGCTGAGATAGGTGCCTCACTGATTAAGCATTGGTAACTG
TCAGACCAAGTTTACTCATATATACTTTAGATTGATTTAAAACTTCATTTTTAATTTAAAAGGATCTAGG
TGAAGATCCTTTTTGATAATCTCATGACCAAAATCCCTTAACGTGAGTTTTCGTTCCACTGAGCGTCAGA
CCCCGTAGAAAAGATCAAAGGATCTTCTTGAGATCCTTTTTTTCTGCGCGTAATCTGCTGCTTGCAAACA
AAAAAACCACCGCTACCAGCGGTGGTTTGTTTGCCGGATCAAGAGCTACCAACTCTTTTTCCGAAGGTAA
CTGGCTTCAGCAGAGCGCAGATACCAAATACTGTCCTTCTAGTGTAGCCGTAGTTAGGCCACCACTTCAA
GAACTCTGTAGCACCGCCTACATACCTCGCTCTGCTAATCCTGTTACCAGTGGCTGCTGCCAGTGGCGAT
AAGTCGTGTCTTACCGGGTTGGACTCAAGACGATAGTTACCGGATAAGGCGCAGCGGTCGGGCTGAACGG
GGGGTTCGTGCACACAGCCCAGCTTGGAGCGAACGACCTACACCGAACTGAGATACCTACAGCGTGAGCT
ATGAGAAAGCGCCACGCTTCCCGAAGGGAGAAAGGCGGACAGGTATCCGGTAAGCGGCAGGGTCGGAACA
GGAGAGCGCACGAGGGAGCTTCCAGGGGGAAACGCCTGGTATCTTTATAGTCCTGTCGGGTTTCGCCACC
TCTGACTTGAGCGTCGATTTTTGTGATGCTCGTCAGGGGGGCGGAGCCTATGGAAAAACGCCAGCAACGC
GGCCTTTTTACGGTTCCTGGCCTTTTGCTGGCCTTTTGCTCACATGTTCTTTCCTGCGTTATCCCCTGAT
TCTGTGGATAACCGTATTACCGCCTTTGAGTGAGCTGATACCGCTCGCCGCAGCCGAACGACCGAGCGCA
GCGAGTCAGTGAGCGAGGAAGCGGAAGAGCGCCTGATGCGGTATTTTCTCCTTACGCATCTGTGCGGTAT
TTCACACCGCAATGGTGCACTCTCAGTACAATCTGCTCTGATGCCGCATAGTTAAGCCAGTATACACTCC
GCTATCGCTACGTGACTGGGTCATGGCTGCGCCCCGACACCCGCCAACACCCGCTGACGCGCCCTGACGG
GCTTGTCTGCTCCCGGCATCCGCTTACAGACAAGCTGTGACCGTCTCCGGGAGCTGCATGTGTCAGAGGT
TTTCACCGTCATCACCGAAACGCGCGAGGCAGCTGCGGTAAAGCTCATCAGCGTGGTCGTGAAGCGATTC
ACAGATGTCTGCCTGTTCATCCGCGTCCAGCTCGTTGAGTTTCTCCAGAAGCGTTAATGTCTGGCTTCTG
ATAAAGCGGGCCATGTTAAGGGCGGTTTTTTCCTGTTTGGTCACTGATGCCTCCGTGTAAGGGGGATTTC
TGTTCATGGGGGTAATGATACCGATGAAACGAGAGAGGATGCTCACGATACGGGTTACTGATGATGAACA
TGCCCGGTTACTGGAACGTTGTGAGGGTAAACAACTGGCGGTATGGATGCGGCGGGACCAGAGAAAAATC
ACTCAGGGTCAATGCCAGCGCTTCGTTAATACAGATGTAGGTGTTCCACAGGGTAGCCAGCAGCATCCTG
CGATGCAGATCCGGAACATAATGGTGCAGGGCGCTGACTTCCGCGTTTCCAGACTTTACGAAACACGGAA
ACCGAAGACCATTCATGTTGTTGCTCAGGTCGCAGACGTTTTGCAGCAGCAGTCGCTTCACGTTCGCTCG
CGTATCGGTGATTCATTCTGCTAACCAGTAAGGCAACCCCGCCAGCCTAGCCGGGTCCTCAACGACAGGA
GCACGATCATGCGCACCCGTGGGGCCGCCATGCCGGCGATAATGGCCTGCTTCTCGCCGAAACGTTTGGT
GGCGGGACCAGTGACGAAGGCTTGAGCGAGGGCGTGCAAGATTCCGAATACCGCAAGCGACAGGCCGATC
ATCGTCGCGCTCCAGCGAAAGCGGTCCTCGCCGAAAATGACCCAGAGCGCTGCCGGCACCTGTCCTACGA
GTTGCATGATAAAGAAGACAGTCATAAGTGCGGCGACGATAGTCATGCCCCGCGCCCACCGGAAGGAGCT
GACTGGGTTGAAGGCTCTCAAGGGCATCGGTCGAGATCCCGGTGCCTAATGAGTGAGCTAACTTACATTA
ATTGCGTTGCGCTCACTGCCCGCTTTCCAGTCGGGAAACCTGTCGTGCCAGCTGCATTAATGAATCGGCC
AACGCGCGGGGAGAGGCGGTTTGCGTATTGGGCGCCAGGGTGGTTTTTCTTTTCACCAGTGAGACGGGCA
ACAGCTGATTGCCCTTCACCGCCTGGCCCTGAGAGAGTTGCAGCAAGCGGTCCACGCTGGTTTGCCCCAG
CAGGCGAAAATCCTGTTTGATGGTGGTTAACGGCGGGATATAACATGAGCTGTCTTCGGTATCGTCGTAT
CCCACTACCGAGATATCCGCACCAACGCGCAGCCCGGACTCGGTAATGGCGCGCATTGCGCCCAGCGCCA
TCTGATCGTTGGCAACCAGCATCGCAGTGGGAACGATGCCCTCATTCAGCATTTGCATGGTTTGTTGAAA
ACCGGACATGGCACTCCAGTCGCCTTCCCGTTCCGCTATCGGCTGAATTTGATTGCGAGTGAGATATTTA
TGCCAGCCAGCCAGACGCAGACGCGCCGAGACAGAACTTAATGGGCCCGCTAACAGCGCGATTTGCTGGT
GACCCAATGCGACCAGATGCTCCACGCCCAGTCGCGTACCGTCTTCATGGGAGAAAATAATACTGTTGAT
GGGTGTCTGGTCAGAGACATCAAGAAATAACGCCGGAACATTAGTGCAGGCAGCTTCCACAGCAATGGCA
TCCTGGTCATCCAGCGGATAGTTAATGATCAGCCCACTGACGCGTTGCGCGAGAAGATTGTGCACCGCCG
CTTTACAGGCTTCGACGCCGCTTCGTTCTACCATCGACACCACCACGCTGGCACCCAGTTGATCGGCGCG
AGATTTAATCGCCGCGACAATTTGCGACGGCGCGTGCAGGGCCAGACTGGAGGTGGCAACGCCAATCAGC
AACGACTGTTTGCCCGCCAGTTGTTGTGCCACGCGGTTGGGAATGTAATTCAGCTCCGCCATCGCCGCTT
CCACTTTTTCCCGCGTTTTCGCAGAAACGTGGCTGGCCTGGTTCACCACGCGGGAAACGGTCTGATAAGA
GACACCGGCATACTCTGCGACATCGTATAACGTTACTGGTTTCACATTCACCACCCTGAATTGACTCTCT
TCCGGGCGCTATCATGCCATACCGCGAAAGGTTTTGCGCCATTCGATGGTGTCCGGGATCTCGACGCTCT
CCCTTATGCGACTCCTGCATTAGGAAGCAGCCCAGTAGTAGGTTGAGGCCGTTGAGCACCGCCGCCGCAA
GGAATGGTGCATGCAAGGAGATGGCGCCCAACAGTCCCCCGGCCACGGGGCCTGCCACCATACCCACGCC
GAAACAAGCGCTCATGAGCCCGAAGTGGCGAGCCCGATCTTCCCCATCGGTGATGTCGGCGATATAGGCG
CCAGCAACCGCACCTGTGGCGCCGGTGATGCCGGCCACGATGCGTCCGGCGTAGAGGATCGAGATCTCGA
TCCCGCGAAATTAATACGACTCACTATAGGGGAATTGTGAGCGGATAACAATTCCCCTCTAGAAATAATT
TTGTTTAACTTTAAGAAGGAGATATACATATGCTCCAGCTCCAAGAGGGCCGCCTGCACTTCATGTTTGA
TGGTGGTGTTCCTGGTATCGGTGTTCCGGGCATTGGTGTACCTGGCATTGGTGTCCCAGGTATTGGCGTT
CCAGGTATCGGCGTACCAGGTATTGGTGTTCCTGGTATCGGTGTTCCGGGCATCGGTGTACCTGGCATTG
GTGTCCCAGGTATTGGCGTTCCAGGTATCGGCGTACCAGGTATTGGTGTTCCTGGTATCGGTGTTCCGGG
CATCGGTGTACCTGGCATTGGTGTCCCAGGTATTGGCGTTCCAGGTATCGGCGTACCAGGTATTGGTGTT
CCTGGTATCGGTGTTCCGGGCATCGGTGTACCTGGCATTGGTGTCCCAGGTATTGGCGTTCCAGGTATCG
GCGTACCAGGTATTGGTGTTCCTGGTATCGGTGTTCCGGGCATCGGTGTACCTGGCATTGGTGTCCCAGG
TATTGGCGTTCCAGGTATCGGCGTACCAGGTATTGGTTACTGATAATGATCTTCAGGATCCGAATTCGAG
CTCCGTCGACAAGCTTGCGGCCGCACTCGAGATCAAACGGGCTAGCCAGCCAGAACTCGCCCCGGAAGAC
CCCGAGGATGTCGAGCACCACCACCACCACCACTGAGATCCGGCTGCTAACAAAGCCCGAAAGGAAGCTG
AGTTGGCTGCTGCCACCGCTGAGCAATAACTAGCATAACCCCTTGGGGCCTCTAAACGGGTCTTGAGGGG
TTTTTTGCTGAAAGGAGGAACTATATCCGGAT
